>Addgene plasmid #20878 | pGL-p21UTRm1 | depositor partial sequence | sequence record 9744 | Author sequence
TCTAGAGTGCCCACGGGAGCCCCGCCCTCTTCTGCTGTGGGTCAGGAGGCCTCTTCCCCATCTTCGGCCT
TAGCCCTCACTCTGTGTGTCTTAATTATTATTTGTGTTTTAATTTAAACGTCTCCTGTATATACGCTGCC
TGCCCTCTCCCAGTCTCCAAACTTAAAGTTATTTAAAAAAAGAACAAAACAAAAAAAAACCAAAACAAAC
CTAAATTAGTAGGACGGTAGGGCCCTTAGTGTGGGGGATTTCTATTATGTAGATTATTATTATTTAAGCC
CCTCCCAACCCAAGCTCTGTGTTTCCTATACCGGAGGAACAGTCCTACTGATATCATCCCATCTGCATCC
GTTTCACCCAACCCCCCTCCCCCCATTCCCTGCCTGGTTCCTTGCCACTTCTTACCTGGGGGTGATCCTC
AGACCTGAATAGCAATGTGGAAAAATGAGTAGGACTTTGGGGTCTCCTTGTCACCTCTAAGGCCAGCTAG
GATGACAGTGAAGCAGTCACAGCCTAGAACAGGGATGGCAGTTAGGACTCAACCGTAATATCCCGACTCT
TGACATTGCTCAGACCTGTGAAGACAGGAGTGGTCCCCACTCTGGATCCCCTTTGCCACTCCTGGGGAGC
CCACCTCTCCTGTGGGTCTCTGCCAGCTGCCCCTCTATTTTGGAGGGTTAATCTGGTGATCTGCTGCTCT
TTTCCCCCACCCCATACTTCCCCTTCTGCAGGTCGGCAGGAGGCATATCTAGGCACTTGCCCCACAGCTC
AGTGGACTGGAAGGGAATGTATATGCAGGGTACACTAAGTGGGATTCCCTGGTCTTACCTTAGGCAGCTC
CAGTGGCAACCCCCTGCATTGTGGGTCTAGGGTGGGTCCTTGGTGGTGAGACAGGCCTCCCAGAGCATTC
TATGGTGTGTGGTGGTGGGGGTGGGCTTATCTGGGATGGGGACCCCAGTTGGGGTTCTCAGTGACTTCTC
CCATTTCTTAGTAGCAGTTGTACAAGGAGCCAGGCCAAGATGGTGTCTTGGGGGCTAAGGGAGCTCACAG
GACACTGAGCAATGGCTGATCCTTTCTCAGTGTTGAATACCGTGGGTGTCAAAGCACTTAGTGGGTCTGA
CTCCAGCCCCAAACATCCCTGTTTCTGTAACATCCTGGTCTGGACTGTCTACCCTTAGCCCGCATCCCAA
GAACATGTATTGTGGCTCCCTCCCTGTCTCCACTCAGATTGTAAGCGTCTCACGAGAAGGGACAGCACCC
TGCATTGCCCCGAGTCCTCACACCCGACCCCAAAGCTGGTGCTCAAGGGCGAATTCTGCAGATATCCATC
ACACTGGCGGCCGCTCGAGCATGCATCTAGA
