>Addgene plasmid #20878 | pGL-p21UTRm1 | addgene partial sequence | sequence record 26654 | 20878 with Luc-F
GTTTGTGGANGAAGTACCGAAAGGTCTTACCGGAAAACTCGACGCAAGAAAAATCAGAGAGATCCTCATA
AAGGCCAAGAAGGGCGGAAAGATCGCCGTGTAATTCTAGGCGTTCTAGAGTGCCCACGGGAGCCCCGCCC
TCTTCTGCTGTGGGTCAGGAGGCCTCTTCCCCATCTTCGGCCTTAGCCCTCACTCTGTGTGTCTTAATTA
TTATTTGTGTTTTAATTTAAACGTCTCCTGTATATACGCTGCCTGCCCTCTCCCAGTCTCCAAACTTAAA
GTTATTTAAAAAAAGAACAAAACAAAAAAAAACCAAAACAAACCTAAATTAGTAGGACGGTAGGGCCCTT
AGTGTGGGGGATTTCTATTATGTAGATTATTATTATTTAAGCCCCTCCCAACCCAAGCTCTGTGTTTCCT
ATACCGGAGGAACAGTCCTACTGATATCATCCCATCTGCATCCGTTTCACCCAACCCCCCTCCCCCCATT
CCCTGCCTGGTTCCTTGCCACTTCTTACCTGGGGGTGATCCTCAGACCTGAATAGCAATGTGGAAAAATG
AGTAGGACTTTGGGGTCTCCTTGTCACCTCTAANGCCAGCTAGGATGACAGTGAAGCAGTCACAGCC
