[The description below was written by a language model from this plasmid's Addgene catalogue record.]
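Description:
pGL-p21UTRm1 is a mammalian luciferase reporter plasmid built on the Promega pGL3-Control backbone (about 5.3 kb without insert). It is propagated in E. coli as a high-copy plasmid under ampicillin selection. pGL3-Control is a standard firefly luciferase vector in which the reporter is expressed constitutively from SV40 promoter and enhancer elements. Changes in signal therefore reflect post-transcriptional effects on the luciferase mRNA rather than promoter activity. No feature table accompanies the record, so individual backbone elements are not itemised here.

The insert is an approximately 1.3 kb fragment of the 3′ untranslated region of mouse Cdkn1a, which encodes the cyclin-dependent kinase inhibitor p21 (Cip1/Waf1). It was cloned into an XbaI site, with XbaI retained at both ends. In pGL3 vectors this site lies immediately downstream of the luciferase coding sequence, so the p21 UTR becomes the 3′UTR of the reporter transcript. Because the same enzyme was used at both ends, the cloning itself was not directional. This version carries a mutation in the first of the predicted microRNA binding sites, at roughly position 420 of the UTR, where two bases of the seed-match heptamer are changed to disrupt pairing with the microRNA.

The associated study concerns embryonic stem cell-specific microRNAs that regulate the G1–S transition. In that context, the construct serves as a site-mutant control in transfection assays. Comparing its luciferase output with that of a wild-type p21 UTR reporter tests whether microRNA-mediated repression of p21 depends on direct targeting of site 1.
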