Addgene plasmid #20878: pGL-p21UTRm1
Depositing lab: Robert Blelloch. Publication: Embryonic stem cell-specific microRNAs regulate the G1-S transition and promote rapid proliferation. Wang Y, Baskerville S, Shenoy A, Babiarz JE, Baehner L, Blelloch R. Nat Genet. 2008 Dec . 40(12):1478-83. 10.1038/ng.250 PubMed 18978791.
Backbone
  Vector backbone: pGL3-Control
  Backbone manufacturer: Promega
  Backbone size w/o insert (bp): 5256
  Vector type: Mammalian Expression, Luciferase
Growth in bacteria
  Bacterial resistance: Ampicillin, 100 μg/mL
  Growth temperature: 37°C
  Growth strain: DH5alpha
  Copy number: High Copy
Gene/Insert
  Gene/Insert name: p21 3'UTR site 1 mutation
  Species: M. musculus (mouse)
  Insert size (bp): 1300
  Mutation: Predicted miRNA binding site 1 (Position ~420) GCACTTT to GCAATGT
  GenBank ID: NM_007669
  Entrez Gene: Cdkn1a (a.k.a. CAP20, CDKI, CIP1, Cdkn1, P21, SDI1, Waf1, mda6, p21Cip1, p21WAF)
  Cloning method: Restriction Enzyme; 5′ cloning site XbaI (not destroyed); 3′ cloning site XbaI (not destroyed)
  Sequencing primers: 5′ GGAAAACTCGACGCAAGA; 3′ CACATTTGTAGAGGTTTTACTTGCT
Terms and licenses: Academic/Nonprofit Terms; Industry Terms: Not Available to Industry
How to cite: pGL-p21UTRm1 was a gift from Robert Blelloch (Addgene plasmid # 20878 ; http://n2t.net/addgene:20878 ; RRID:Addgene_20878)
